>Addgene plasmid #234651 | pDisplay-CMV-GRAB_LoX3-mut | addgene full sequence | sequence record 479118 | Addgene NGS Result
GCGCGCGTTGACATTGATTATTGACTAGTTATTAATAGTAATCAATTACGGGGTCATTAGTTCATAGCCC
ATATATGGAGTTCCGCGTTACATAACTTACGGTAAATGGCCCGCCTGGCTGACCGCCCAACGACCCCTGC
CCATTGACGTCAATAATGACGTATGTTCCCATAGTAACGCCAATAGGGACTTTCCATTGACGTCAATGGG
TGGAGTATTTACGGTAAACTGCCCACTTGGCAGTACATCAAGTGTATCATATGCCAAGTACGCCCCCTAT
TGACGTCAATGACGGTAAATGGCCCGCCTGGCATTATGCCCAGTACATGACCTTATGGGACTTTCCTACT
TGGCAGTACATCTACGTATTAGTCATCGCTATTACCATGGTGATGCGGTTTTGGCAGTACATCAATGGGC
GTGGATAGCGGTTTGACTCACGGGGATTTCCAAGTCTCCACCCCATTGACGTCAATGGGAGTTTGTTTTG
GCACCAAAATCAACGGGACTTTCCAAAATGTCGTAACAACTCCGCCCCATTGACGCAAATGGGCGGTAGG
CGTGTACGGTGGGAGGTCTATATAAGCAGAGCTCTCTGGCTAACTAGAGAACCCACTACTTACTGGCTTA
TCGAAATTAATACGACTCACTATAGGGAGACCCAAGCTTGGTACCGAGCTCGGATCCACTAGTAACGGCC
GCCAGTGTGCTGGAATTCGGCTTGGGGATATCCACCATGGAGACAGACACACTCCTGCTATGGGTACTGC
TGCTCTGGGTTCCAGGTTCCACTGGTGACACAAGTTTGTACAAAAAAGTTGGCATGGTCCTTGAGGTGAG
TGACCACCAAGTGCTAAATGACGCCGAGGTTGCCGCCCTCCTGGAGAACTTCAGCTCTTCCTATGACTAT
GGAGAAAACGAGAGTGACTCGTGCTGTACCTCCCCGCCCTGCCCACAGGACTTCAGCCTGAACTTCGACC
GGGCCTTCCTGCCAGCCCTCTACAGCCTCCTCTTTCTGCTGGGGCTGCTGGGCAACGGCGCGGTGGCAGC
CGTGCTGCTGAGCCGGCGGACAGCCCTGAGCAGCACCGACACCTTCCTGCTCCACCTAGCTGTAGCAGAC
ACGCTGCTGGTGCTGACACTGCCGCTCCAGGCAGTGAAAGCTGCCGTCCAGTGGGTCTTTGGCTCTGGCC
TCTGCAAAGTGGCAGGTGCCCTCTTCAATATCAACTTCTACGCAGGAGCCCTCCTGCTGGCCTGCATCAG
CTTTGACCGCTACCTGAACATAGTTCATGCCACCCAGCTCTACCGCCGGGGGCCCCCGGCCCGCGTGACC
CTCACCTGCCTGGCTGTCTGGGGGCTCTGCCTGCTTTTCGCCCTCCCAGACTTCATCTTCCTGTCGGCCC
ACCACGACGAGCGCCTCAACGCCACCCACTGCCAATACAACTTCCCACAGGTGGGCCGCACGGCTCTGCG
GGTGCTGCAGCTGGTGGCTGGCTTTCTGCTGCCCCTGCTGGTCATGGCCTACTGCTATGCCCACATCCTG
GCCGCCGTCGCCGCGCCGCCGGGGGGCACCGAGCGCAGGCCCAACGGTCTGGGCCCCGAGCGCAGCGCGG
GCCCGGGGGGCGCAGAGGCCGAACCGCTGCCCACCCAGCTCAACGGCGCCCCTGGCGAGCCCGCGCCGGC
CGGGCCGCGCGACACCGACGCGCTGGACCTGGAGGAGGGAGGAAACGTCTATATCAAGGCCGACAAGCAG
AAGAACGGCATCAAGGCGAACTTCTGGATCCGCCACAACATCGAGGACGGCGGCGTGCAGCTCGCCTACC
ACTACCAGCAGAACACCCCCATCGGCGACGGCCCCGTGCTGCTGCCCGACAACCACTACCTGAGCGTGCA
GTCCAAACTTTCGAAAGACCCCAACGAGAAGCGCGATCACATGGTCCTGCTGGAGTTCGTGACCGCCGCC
GGGATCACTCTCGGCATGGACGAGCTGTACAAGGGCGGTACCGGAGGGAGCATGGTGAGAAAGGGCGAGG
AGCTGTTCACCGGGGTGGTGCCCATCCTGGTCGAGCTGGACGGCGACGTAAACGGCCACAAGTTCAGCGT
GTCCGGCGAGGGTGAGGGCGATGCCACCGAGGGCAAGCTGACCCTGAAGTTCATCTGCACCACCGGCAAG
CTGCCCGTGCCCTGGCCCACCCTCGTGACCACCCTGACCTACGGCGTGCAGTGCTTCAGCCGCTACCCCG
ACCACATGAAGCAGCACGACTTCTTCAAGTCCGCCATGCCCGAAGGCTACATCCAGGAGCGCACCATCTT
CTTCAAGGACGACGGCAACTACAAGACCCGCGCCGAGGTGAAGTTCGAGGGCGACACCCTGGTGAACCGC
ATCGAGCTGAAGGGCATCGACTTCAAGGAGGACGGCAACATCCTGGGGCACAAGCTGGAGTACAACCCCG
GAGCAGCAGCACGCTGGCGCGGGATGCGGCTGGTGGTGGTGGTCGTGGTGGCCTTTGCCCTCTGCTGGAC
CCCCTATCACCTGGTGGTGCTGGTGGACATCCTCATGGACCTGGGCGCTTTGGCCCGCAACTGTGGCCGA
GAAAGCAGGGTAGACGTGGCCAAGTCGGTCACCTCAGGCCTGGGCTACATGCACTGCTGCCTCAACCCGC
TGCTCTATGCCTTTGTAGGGGTCAAGTTCCGGGAGCGGATGTGGATGCTGCTCTTGCGCCTGGGCTGCCC
CAACCAGAGAGGGCTCCAGAGGCAGCCATCGTCTTCCCGCCGGGATTCATCCTGGTCTGAGACCTCAGAG
GCCTCCTACTCGGGCTTGTAAGCTAGCGCCCCTCTCCCTCCCCCCCCCCTAACGTTACTGGCCGAAGCCG
CTTGGAATAAGGCCGGTGTGCGTTTGTCTATATGTTATTTTCCACCATATTGCCGTCTTTTGGCAATGTG
AGGGCCCGGAAACCTGGCCCTGTCTTCTTGACGAGCATTCCTAGGGGTCTTTCCCCTCTCGCCAAAGGAA
TGCAAGGTCTGTTGAATGTCGTGAAGGAAGCAGTTCCTCTGGAAGCTTCTTGAAGACAAACAACGTCTGT
AGCGACCCTTTGCAGGCAGCGGAACCCCCCACCTGGCGACAGGTGCCTCTGCGGCCAACGCCACGTGTAT
AAGATACACCTGCAAAGGCGGCACAACCCCAGTGCCACGTTGTGAGTTGGATAGTTGTGGAAAGAGTCAA
ATGGCTCTCCTCAAGCGTATTCAACAAGGGGCTGAAGGATGCCCAGAAGGTACCCCATTGTATGGGATCT
GATCTGGGGCCTCGGTACACATGCTTTACATGTGTTTAGTCGAGGTTAAAAAAACGTCTAGGCCCCCCGA
ACCACGGGGACGTGGTTTTCCTTTGAAAAACACGATGATAATATGGCCACAACCATGGTGAGCAAGGGCG
AGGAGGATAACATGGCCATCATCAAGGAGTTCATGCGCTTCAAGGTGCACATGGAGGGCTCCGTGAACGG
CCACGAGTTCGAGATCGAGGGCGAGGGCGAGGGCCGCCCCTACGAGGGCACCCAGACCGCCAAGCTGAAG
GTGACCAAGGGTGGCCCCCTGCCCTTCGCCTGGGACATCCTGTCCCCTCAGTTCATGTACGGCTCCAAGG
CCTACGTGAAGCACCCCGCCGACATCCCCGACTACTTGAAGCTGTCCTTCCCCGAGGGCTTCAAGTGGGA
GCGCGTGATGAACTTCGAGGACGGCGGCGTGGTGACCGTGACCCAGGACTCCTCCCTGCAGGACGGCGAG
TTCATCTACAAGGTGAAGCTGCGCGGCACCAACTTCCCCTCCGACGGCCCCGTAATGCAGAAGAAGACCA
TGGGCTGGGAGGCCTCCTCCGAGCGGATGTACCCCGAGGACGGCGCCCTGAAGGGCGAGATCAAGCAGAG
GCTGAAGCTGAAGGACGGCGGCCACTACGACGCTGAGGTCAAGACCACCTACAAGGCCAAGAAGCCCGTG
CAGCTGCCCGGCGCCTACAACGTCAACATCAAGTTGGACATCACCTCCCACAACGAGGACTACACCATCG
TGGAACAGTACGAACGCGCCGAGGGCCGCCACTCCACCGGCGGCATGGACGAGCTGTACAAGGATGGTAA
AAAGAAGAAAAAGAAGTCAAAGACAAAGTGTGTAATTATGTAAGTCGACGAACAAAAACTCATCTCAGAA
GAGGATCTGAATGCTGTGGGCCAGGACACGCAGGAGGTCATCGTGGTGCCACACTCCTTGCCCTTTAAGG
TGGTGGTGATCTCAGCCATCCTGGCCCTGGTGGTGCTCACCATCATCTCCCTTATCATCCTCATCATGCT
TTGGCAGAAGAAGCCACGTTAGGCGGCCGCTCGAGATCAGCCTCGACTGTGCCTTCTAGTTGCCAGCCAT
CTGTTGTTTGCCCCTCCCCCGTGCCTTCCTTGACCCTGGAAGGTGCCACTCCCACTGTCCTTTCCTAATA
AAATGAGGAAATTGCATCGCATTGTCTGAGTAGGTGTCATTCTATTCTGGGGGGTGGGGTGGGGCAGGAC
AGCAAGGGGGAGGATTGGGAAGACAATAGCAGGCATGCTGGGGATGCGGTGGGCTCTATGGCTTCTGAGG
CGGAAAGAACCAGTGGCGGTAATACGGCTATCCACAGAATCGGGGGATAACGCAGGAAAGAACATGTGAG
CAAAAGGCCAGCAAAAGGCCAGGAACCGTAAAAAGGCCGCGTTGCTGGCGTTTTTCCATAGGCTCCGCCC
CCTGACGAGCATCACAAAAATCGACGCTCAAGTCAGAGGTGGCGAAACCCGACAGGACTATAAAGATACC
AGGCGTTTCCCCCTGGAAGCTCCCTCGTGCGCTCTCCTGTTCCGACCCTGCCGCTTACCGGATACCTGTC
CGCCTTTCTCCCTTCGGGAAGCGTGGCGCTTTCTCATAGCTCACGCTGTAGGTATCTCAGTTCGGTGTAG
GTCGTTCGCTCCAAGCTGGGCTGTGTGCACGAACCCCCCGTTCAGCCCGACCGCTGCGCCTTATCCGGTA
ACTATCGTCTTGAGTCCAACCCGGTAAGACGCGACTTATCGCCACTGGCAGCAGCCACTGGTAACAGGAT
TAGCAGAGCGAGGTATGTAGGCGGTGCTACAGAGTTCTTGAAGTGGTGGCCTAACTACGGCTACACTAGA
AGAACAGTATTTGGTATCTGCGCTCTGCTGAAGCCAGTTACCTTCGGAAAAAGAGTTGGTAGCTCTTGAT
CCGGCAAACAAACCACCGCTGGTAGCGGTGGTTTTTTTGTTTGCAAGCAGCAGATTACGCGCAGAAAAAA
AGGATCTCAAGAAGATCCTTTGATCTTTTCTACGGGGTCTGACGCTCAGTGGAACGAAAACTCACGTTAA
GGGATTTTGGTCATGAGATTATCAAAAAGGATCTTCACCTAGATCCTTTTAAATTAAAAATGAAGTTTTA
AATCAATCTAAAGTATATATGAGTAACCTGAGGCTATGGCAGGGCCTGCCGCCCCGACGTTGGCTGCGAG
CCCTGGGCCTTCACCCGAACTTGGGGGGTGGGGTGGGGAAAAGGAAGAAACGCGGGCGTATTGGCCCCAA
TGGGGTCTCGGTGGGGTATCGACAGAGTGCCAGCCCTGGGACCGAACCCCGCGTTTATGAACAAACGACC
CAACACCGTGCGTTTTATTCTGTCTTTTTATTGCCGTCATAGCGCGGGTTCCTTCCGGTATTGTCTCCTT
CCGTGTTTCAGTTAGCCTCCCCCTAGGGTGGGCGAAGAACTCCAGCATGAGATCCCCGCGCTGGAGGATC
ATCCAGCCGGCGTCCCGGAAAACGATTCCGAAGCCCAACCTTTCATAGAAGGCGGCGGTGGAATCGAAAT
CTCGTGATGGCAGGTTGGGCGTCGCTTGGTCGGTCATTTCGAACCCCAGAGTCCCGCTCAGAAGAACTCG
TCAAGAAGGCGATAGAAGGCGATGCGCTGCGAATCGGGAGCGGCGATACCGTAAAGCACGAGGAAGCGGT
CAGCCCATTCGCCGCCAAGCTCTTCAGCAATATCACGGGTAGCCAACGCTATGTCCTGATAGCGGTCCGC
CACACCCAGCCGGCCACAGTCGATGAATCCAGAAAAGCGGCCATTTTCCACCATGATATTCGGCAAGCAG
GCATCGCCATAGGTCACGACGAGATCCTCGCCGTCGGGCATGCTCGCCTTGAGCCTGGCGAACAGTTCGG
CTGGCGCGAGCCCCTGATGCTCTTCGTCCAGATCATCCTGATCGACAAGACCGGCTTCCATCCGAGTACG
TGCTCGCTCGATGCGATGTTTCGCTTGGTGGTCGAATGGGCAGGTAGCCGGATCAAGCGTATGCAGCCGC
CGCATTGCATCAGCCATGATGGATACTTTCTCGGCAGGAGCAAGGTGAGATGACAGGAGATCCTGCCCCG
GCACTTCGCCCAATAGCAGCCAGTCCCTTCCCGCTTCAGTGACAACGTCGAGCACAGCTGCGCAAGGAAC
GCCCGTCGTGGCCAGCCACGATAGCCGCGCTGCCTCGTCTTGCAGTTCATTCAGGGCACCGGACAGGTCG
GTCTTGACAAAAAGAACCGGGCGCCCCTGCGCTGACAGCCGGAACACGGCGGCATCAGAGCAGCCGATTG
TCTGTTGTGCCCAGTCATAGCCGAATAGCCTCTCCACCCAAGCGGCCGGAGAACCTGCGTGCAATCCATC
TTGTTCAATCATGCGAAACGATCCTCATCCTGTCTCTTGATCGATCTTTGCAAAAGCCTAGGCCTCCAAA
AAAGCCTCCTCACTACTTCTGGAATAGCTCAGAGGCCGGGCCTCGGCCTCTGCATAAATAAAAAAAATTA
GTCAGCCATGGGGCGGAGAATGGGCGGAACTGGGCGGAGTTAGGGGCGGAATGGGCGGAGTTAGGGGCGG
GACTATGGTTGCTGACTAATTGAGATGCATGCTTTGCATACTTCTGCCTGCTGGGGAGCCTGGGGACTTT
CCACACCTGGTTGCTGACTAATTGAGATGCATGCTTTGCATACTTCTGCCTGCTGGGGAGCCTGGGGACT
TTCCACACCCTAACTGACACACATTCCACAGCTGGTTCTTTCCGCCTCAGGACTCTTCCTTTTTCAATAA
ATCAATCTAAAGTATATATGAGTAAACTTGGTCTGACAGTTACCAATGCTTAATCAGTGAGGCACCTATC
TCAGCGATCTGTCTATTTCGTTCATCCATAGTTGCCTGACTCCCCGTCGTGTAGATAACTACGATACGGG
AGGGCTTACCATCTGGCCCCAGTGCTGCAATGATACCGCGAGACCCACGCTCACCGGCTCCAGATTTATC
AGCAATAAACCAGCCAGCCGGAAGGGCCGAGCGCAGAAGTGGTCCTGCAACTTTATCCGCCTCCATCCAG
TCTATTAATTGTTGCCGGGAAGCTAGAGTAAGTAGTTCGCCAGTTAATAGTTTGCGCAACGTTGTTGCCA
TTGCTACAGGCATCGTGGTGTCACGCTCGTCGTTTGGTATGGCTTCATTCAGCTCCGGTTCCCAACGATC
AAGGCGAGTTACATGATCCCCCATGTTGTGCAAAAAAGCGGTTAGCTCCTTCGGTCCTCCGATCGTTGTC
AGAAGTAAGTTGGCCGCAGTGTTATCACTCATGGTTATGGCAGCACTGCATAATTCTCTTACTGTCATGC
CATCCGTAAGATGCTTTTCTGTGACTGGTGAGTACTCAACCAAGTCATTCTGAGAATAGTGTATGCGGCG
ACCGAGTTGCTCTTGCCCGGCGTCAATACGGGATAATACCGCGCCACATAGCAGAACTTTAAAAGTGCTC
ATCATTGGAAAACGTTCTTCGGGGCGAAAACTCTCAAGGATCTTACCGCTGTTGAGATCCAGTTCGATGT
AACCCACTCGTGCACCCAACTGATCTTCAGCATCTTTTACTTTCACCAGCGTTTCTGGGTGAGCAAAAAC
AGGAAGGCAAAATGCCGCAAAAAAGGGAATAAGGGCGACACGGAAATGTTGAATACTCATACTCTTCCTT
TTTCAATATTATTGAAGCATTTATCAGGGTTATTGTCTCATGAGCGGATACATATTTGAATGTATTTAGA
AAAATAAACAAATAGGGGTTCCGCGCACATTTCCCCGAAAAGTGCCACCTG
[124 nt withheld, positions 8172-8295]
C
[91 nt withheld, positions 8297-8387]
A
[49 nt withheld, positions 8389-8437]
CCTTTGACGTTGGAGTCCACGTTCTTT
[37 nt withheld, positions 8465-8501]
ACCCTATCTCGGTCTATTCTTTTGATTTATAAGGGATTTTGCCGATTTCGGCCTATTGGTTAAAAAATGA
GCTGATTTAACAAAAATTTAACGCGAATTTTAACAAAATATTAACGCTTACAATTTAC
Features (pLannotate 1.2.2; 23 found; start..end, strand, type, name):
     10..389     +  enhancer       CMV enhancer: human cytomegalovirus immediate early enhancer
    390..593     +  promoter       CMV promoter: human cytomegalovirus (CMV) immediate early promoter
    638..656     +  promoter       T7 promoter: promoter for bacteriophage T7 RNA polymerase
    737..799     +  sig_peptide    Igκ leader: leader sequence from mouse immunoglobulin κ light chain
    801..818     +  protein_bind   attB1 (fragment): mutant version of attB; core recombination site for the Gateway® BP reaction BP Clonase™
   1724..2446    +  CDS            cEGFP: cEGFP is a basic (constitutively fluorescent) green fluorescent protein published in 2008, derived from Aequorea victoria.
   2481..2501    -  CDS            9xHis (fragment): 9xHis affinity tag
   2829..3414    +  misc_feature   IRES2: internal ribosome entry site (IRES) of the encephalomyocarditis virus (EMCV)
   3415..4122    +  CDS            mCherry: mCherry is a basic (constitutively fluorescent) red fluorescent protein published in 2004, derived from Discosoma sp.. It is reported to be a very rapidly-maturing monomer with low acid sensitivity.
   4123..4173    +  CDS            K-Ras (fragment): human small GTPase proto-oncoprotein
   4213..4359    +  CDS            PDGFRβ TM domain: transmembrane domain from platelet derived growth factor receptor beta
   4387..4611    +  polyA_signal   bGH poly(A) signal: bovine growth hormone polyadenylation signal
   4615..4633    +  promoter       SV40 promoter (fragment): SV40 enhancer and early promoter
   4743..5330    -  rep_origin     ori: high-copy-number ColE1/pMB1/pBR322/pUC origin of replication
   5552..5568    +  polyA_signal   bGH poly(A) signal (fragment): bovine growth hormone polyadenylation signal
   5659..5706    -  polyA_signal   HSV TK poly(A) signal: herpes simplex virus thymidine kinase polyadenylation signal (Cole and Stacy, 1985)
   5765..5917    -  CDS            ble (fragment): BLE_KLEPN - Experimental evidence at protein level: Swiss-Prot protein existence level 1. Binding protein with a strong affinity to the bleomycin family of antibiotics. Binds to CL990; an antimitotic-antibiotic compound. From Klebsiella pneumoniae.
   5938..6732    -  CDS            NeoR/KanR: aminoglycoside phosphotransferase from Tn5; aph(3')-II (or nptII); confers resistance to neomycin, kanamycin, and G418 (Geneticin®)
   6767..7120    -  promoter       SV40 promoter: SV40 enhancer and early promoter
   7122..7139    -  promoter       AmpR promoter (fragment): bla
   7180..8040    -  CDS            AmpR: β-lactamase; bla; confers resistance to ampicillin, carbenicillin, and related antibiotics
   8041..8145    -  promoter       AmpR promoter: bla
   8172..8600    +  rep_origin     f1 ori (sequence partly withheld): f1 bacteriophage origin of replication; arrow indicates direction of (+) strand synthesis
