[The description below was written by a language model from this plasmid's Addgene catalogue record and pLannotate feature annotations shown in this document.]
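Description:
pDisplay-CMV-GRAB_LoX3-mut is a mammalian expression plasmid of about 8.6 kb built on the pDisplay backbone. It encodes a mutated form of the genetically encoded chemokine sensor LoX3-1.0 that is designed not to respond to chemokine binding. It is propagated in E. coli as a high-copy plasmid through a ColE1/pUC-type origin with ampicillin selection (AmpR, β-lactamase). An f1 origin is also present. An SV40 promoter driving NeoR/KanR, followed by an HSV TK polyadenylation signal, provides a G418 selection cassette for mammalian cells.

The CMV enhancer and promoter drive the roughly 2.1 kb insert, described as a GPCR activation-based (GRAB) mutant sensor for CXCL9-11 of human origin. The open reading frame begins with the mouse Igκ leader from pDisplay, which directs the protein into the secretory pathway for plasma-membrane delivery. An EGFP-type green fluorescent protein module is annotated within the sensor region, consistent with the GRAB design in which a fluorescent protein embedded in a receptor reports conformational change. The receptor portions themselves are not annotated in the feature table, and the record does not state which mutations abolish the response. Downstream, an EMCV IRES2 allows translation of mCherry fused to a K-Ras fragment, presumably a membrane-targeting tail, giving a red membrane marker from the same transcript for identifying expressing cells or normalising signal. The pDisplay PDGFRβ transmembrane domain is still annotated after this cassette, ahead of the bGH polyadenylation signal. Several short annotated fragments (attB1, 9xHis, ble) are probably incidental matches.

The construct is best suited as a non-responsive negative control alongside the functional LoX3-1.0 sensor in chemokine imaging experiments.
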