Addgene plasmid #234651: pDisplay-CMV-GRAB_LoX3-mut
Purpose: This plasmid encodes a mutated version of the genetically encoded chemokine biosensor LoX3-1.0, which is designed to be non-responsive to chemokine binding.
Depositing lab: Miao Jing. Depositing organization: Chinese Institute for Brain Research, Beijing. Publication: Spatiotemporal dynamics of CXCL10 encode contextual immune information revealed by the genetically encoded fluorescent sensor. Xi F, Wang C, Wang Y, Luan P, Chen Y, Tan L, Shang N, Gao X, Chen D, Guo Q, Chen T, Jing M. Immunity. 2025 Sep 9;58(9):2320-2335.e9. doi: 10.1016/j.immuni.2025.07.005. Epub 2025 Aug 15. PubMed 40818452.
Backbone
  Vector backbone: pDisplay
  Backbone size w/o insert (bp): 6546
  Total vector size (bp): 8631
  Vector type: Mammalian Expression
Growth in bacteria
  Bacterial resistance: Ampicillin, 100 μg/mL
  Growth temperature: 37°C
  Growth strain: DH5alpha
  Copy number: High Copy
Gene/Insert
  Gene/Insert name: GPCR activation-based mutant chemokine CXCL9-11 sensor GRAB_LoX3-mut
  Species: H. sapiens (human)
  Insert size (bp): 2085
  Promoter: CMV
  Cloning method: Gibson Cloning
  Sequencing primers: 5′ ATGGGCGGTAGGCGTGTA; 3′ GGTTGTGGCCATATTATCATC
Terms and licenses: Academic/Nonprofit Terms; Industry Terms: Not Available to Industry
How to cite: pDisplay-CMV-GRAB_LoX3-mut was a gift from Miao Jing (Addgene plasmid # 234651 ; http://n2t.net/addgene:234651 ; RRID:Addgene_234651)
